Addgene plasmid #202190: pUBQ10:WNFLS2-2
Purpose: Express 'Washington navel' Orange FLS2-2 gene under the UBQ10 promoter
Depositing lab: Gitta Coaker. Depositing organization: University of California, Davis. Publication: Variation in microbial feature perception in the Rutaceae family with immune receptor conservation in citrus. Trinh J, Li T, Franco JY, Toruno TY, Stevens DM, Thapa SP, Wong J, Pineda R, Avila de Dios E, Kahn TL, Seymour DK, Ramadugu C, Coaker GL. Plant Physiol. 2023 May 5:kiad263. doi: 10.1093/plphys/kiad263. PubMed 37144828.
Backbone
  Vector backbone: pGWB14
  Modifications to backbone: Modified promoter to UBQ10 promoter
  Vector type: Plant Expression
  Selectable markers: Hygromycin
Growth in bacteria
  Bacterial resistance: Kanamycin, 50 μg/mL
  Growth temperature: 37°C
  Growth strain: DH5alpha
  Copy number: Unknown
Gene/Insert
  Gene/Insert name: Flagellin sensing 2 (alt name: FLS2)
  Species: Citrus sinensis
  GenBank ID: OP718786
  Promoter: AtUBQ10
  Tag / fusion protein: HA
  Cloning method: Gateway Cloning
  Sequencing primers: 5′ M13F; 3′ M13R
Terms and licenses: Academic/Nonprofit Terms; Industry Terms: Not Available to Industry
How to cite: pUBQ10:WNFLS2-2 was a gift from Gitta Coaker (Addgene plasmid # 202190 ; http://n2t.net/addgene:202190 ; RRID:Addgene_202190)
