[The description below was written by a language model from this plasmid's Addgene catalogue record and pLannotate feature annotations shown in this document.]
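Description:
pUBQ10:WNFLS2-2 is a roughly 19.6 kb plant expression binary vector built on the Gateway-compatible pGWB14 backbone, in which the original promoter has been replaced by the Arabidopsis UBQ10 promoter. The backbone carries the broad-host-range IncP replication system (oriV with the trans-acting trfA protein) along with oriT and traJ for mobilisation. This arrangement allows maintenance in both E. coli and Agrobacterium. A bacterial aphA-3 kanamycin resistance gene outside the T-DNA provides selection in bacteria. The annotation also picks up remnants typical of this vector lineage, including partial tetracycline resistance genes, an IS1 element and lac and M13 fragments.

Between the nopaline-type right and left T-DNA borders lie three plant cassettes. The payload is the FLS2-2 (flagellin sensing 2) coding sequence from 'Washington navel' orange (Citrus sinensis), inserted by Gateway recombination and flanked by attB1 and attB2 sites. It is followed by a C-terminal 3xHA epitope tag and a NOS terminator. The feature table recognises the insert only as fragments homologous to Arabidopsis and rice FLS2. It does not annotate the UBQ10 promoter itself, which presumably occupies the unannotated region upstream of attB1. The other two cassettes are plant selection markers: a NOS promoter–NeoR/KanR–NOS terminator unit, and a CaMV 35S-driven hygromycin phosphotransferase gene, hygromycin being the marker listed in the catalogue record.

FLS2 is the pattern-recognition receptor that perceives the bacterial flagellin epitope flg22 and triggers innate immune signalling. The construct provides constitutive expression of an HA-detectable citrus receptor in plant cells, presumably delivered by Agrobacterium given its T-DNA architecture. The associated work concerns variation in microbial feature perception and the conservation of immune receptors in citrus and its relatives.
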