Features (pLannotate 1.2.2; 41 found; start..end, strand, type, name):
     12..107     -  CDS            traI (fragment): TRAI6_ECOLX - Experimental evidence at protein level: Swiss-Prot protein existence level 1. The initiation process of transfer DNA synthesis requires the interaction of at least three plasmid-specific components (TraH, I, and J) at the transfer origin resulting in the assembly of a specialised nucleoprotein complex - the relaxosome. Site- and strand-specific cleavage at the transfer origin is dependent on TraI and TraJ. From Escherichia coli.
    145..516     -  CDS            traJ: oriT-recognizing protein; traJ
    549..658     -  oriT           oriT: incP origin of transfer
    790..980     +  rep_origin     ori (fragment): high-copy-number ColE1/pMB1/pBR322/pUC origin of replication
   1339..1989    -  CDS            TetR: tetracycline resistance regulatory protein; tetR
   2095..2344    +  CDS            TcR (fragment): tetracycline efflux protein; tetA; confers resistance to tetracycline
   2454..2478    -  misc_feature   RB T-DNA repeat: right border repeat from nopaline C58 T-DNA
   2634..2817    +  promoter       NOS promoter: nopaline synthase promoter NOS promoter
   2838..3632    +  CDS            NeoR/KanR: aminoglycoside phosphotransferase from Tn5; aph(3')-II (or nptII); confers resistance to neomycin, kanamycin, and G418 (Geneticin®)
   3653..3802    +  CDS            ble (fragment): BLE_KLEPN - Experimental evidence at protein level: Swiss-Prot protein existence level 1. Binding protein with a strong affinity to the bleomycin family of antibiotics. Binds to CL990; an antimitotic-antibiotic compound. From Klebsiella pneumoniae.
   3809..4015    +  CDS            ocd (fragment): OCD_AGRFC - Experimental evidence at protein level: Swiss-Prot protein existence level 1. Catalyzes the conversion of L-ornithine into L-proline with release of ammonia. Is involved in the utilization of nopaline, a catabolic pathway that proceeds through L-arginine and L-ornithine to L-proline. Nopaline is a predominant opine in plant cells transformed with Ti plasmid pTiC58. From Agrobacterium fabrum (strain C58 / ATCC 33970) (Agrobacterium tumefaciens (strain C58)).
   4022..4274    +  terminator     NOS terminator: nopaline synthase terminator and poly(A) signal
   4278..4721    +  CDS            M13 gene III (fragment) (sequence partly withheld): pIII; III; minor coat protein
   4720..4810    +  CDS            lacI (fragment): lac repressor; lacI; The lac repressor binds to the lac operator to inhibit transcription in E. coli. This inhibition can be relieved by adding lactose or isopropyl-β-D-thiogalactopyranoside (IPTG).
   4823..4844    +  protein_bind   CAP binding site: CAP binding activates transcription in the presence of cAMP. E. coli catabolite activator protein
   4859..4889    +  promoter       lac promoter: promoter for the E. coli lac operon
   4893..4915    +  protein_bind   lac operator (fragment): The lac repressor binds to the lac operator to inhibit transcription in E. coli. This inhibition can be relieved by adding lactose or isopropyl-β-D-thiogalactopyranoside (IPTG). lac repressor encoded by lacI
   5972..5996    +  protein_bind   attB1: mutant version of attB; recombination site for the Gateway® BP reaction BP Clonase™
   6044..6379    +  CDS            FLS2 (fragment): FLS2_ARATH - Experimental evidence at protein level: Swiss-Prot protein existence level 1. Constitutes the pattern-recognition receptor (PPR) that determines the specific perception of flagellin (flg22), a potent elicitor of the defense response to pathogen-associated molecular patterns (PAMPs). Flagellin-binding to the receptor is the first step to initiate the innate immune MAP kinase signaling cascade (MEKK1, MKK4/MKK5 and MPK3/MPK6), resulting in enhanced resistance against pathogens. Binding to the effector AvrPto1 or to the phosphatase hopD2 from Pseudomonas syringae blocks the downstrea
   8042..9178    +  CDS            FLS2 (fragment): FLS2_ORYSJ - Experimental evidence at protein level: Swiss-Prot protein existence level 1. Constitutes the pattern-recognition receptor (PPR) that determines the specific perception of flagellin (flg22), a potent elicitor of the defense response to pathogen-associated molecular patterns (PAMPs). Recognizes flg22 from Pseudomonas aeruginosa and Acidovorax avenae. flg22 is a peptide derived from the bacterial flagellin N-terminus sequence (PubMed:18986259, PubMed:25617720). Does not recognize flg22 from Xanthomonas oryzae pv. oryzae (Xoo) or Xanthomonas oryzae pv. oryzicola (Xoc) (PubMed:2561772
   9273..9611    +  CDS            FLS2 (fragment): FLS2_ARATH - Experimental evidence at protein level: Swiss-Prot protein existence level 1. Constitutes the pattern-recognition receptor (PPR) that determines the specific perception of flagellin (flg22), a potent elicitor of the defense response to pathogen-associated molecular patterns (PAMPs). Flagellin-binding to the receptor is the first step to initiate the innate immune MAP kinase signaling cascade (MEKK1, MKK4/MKK5 and MPK3/MPK6), resulting in enhanced resistance against pathogens. Binding to the effector AvrPto1 or to the phosphatase hopD2 from Pseudomonas syringae blocks the downstrea
   9709..9733    -  protein_bind   attB2: mutant version of attB; recombination site for the Gateway® BP reaction BP Clonase™
   9762..9851    +  CDS            3xHA: three tandem HA epitope tags
   9885..10137   +  terminator     NOS terminator: nopaline synthase terminator and poly(A) signal
  10566..10818   -  terminator     NOS terminator: nopaline synthase terminator and poly(A) signal
  10842..11270   -  CDS            nos (fragment): DHNO_AGRT7 - Protein inferred from homology: Swiss-Prot protein existence level 3. From Agrobacterium tumefaciens (strain T37).
  11286..12311   -  CDS            HygR: aminoglycoside phosphotransferase from E. coli; aph(4)-Ia; confers resistance to hygromycin
  12321..12665   -  promoter       CaMV 35S promoter: strong constitutive promoter from cauliflower mosaic virus
  12322..12368   -  promoter       minimal CaMV 35S promoter: minimal 35S promoter from cauliflower mosaic virus
  12803..12958   +  CDS            lacZα (fragment) (sequence partly withheld): LacZα fragment of β-galactosidase; lacZ fragment
  12956..13256   +  rep_origin     M13 ori (fragment) (sequence partly withheld): M13 bacteriophage origin of replication; arrow indicates direction of (+) strand synthesis
  13257..13387   +  CDS            lacI (fragment): lac repressor; lacI; The lac repressor binds to the lac operator to inhibit transcription in E. coli. This inhibition can be relieved by adding lactose or isopropyl-β-D-thiogalactopyranoside (IPTG).
  13441..13465   -  misc_feature   LB T-DNA repeat: left border repeat from nopaline C58 T-DNA
  14922..15041   -  CDS            tetR (fragment): TETR1_ECOLX - Experimental evidence at protein level: Swiss-Prot protein existence level 1. TetR is the repressor of the tetracycline resistance element; its N-terminal region forms a helix-turn-helix structure and binds DNA. Binding of tetracycline to TetR reduces the repressor affinity for the tetracycline resistance gene (tetA) promoter operator sites. From Escherichia coli.
  15061..16209   -  CDS            trfA: trans-acting replication protein that binds to and activates oriV
  16508..17302   -  CDS            KanR: aminoglycoside phosphotransferase; aphA-3; confers resistance to kanamycin
  17494..18261   +  mobile_element IS1: prokaryotic transposable element IS1
  18270..18419   -  CDS            satA (fragment): STA_BACSU - Also known as yyaR. Experimental evidence at protein level: Swiss-Prot protein existence level 1. Involved in resistance to streptothricin, a broad-spectrum antibiotic produced by streptomycetes. Detoxifies streptothricin via acetylation of the beta amino group of the first beta-lysyl moiety of streptothricin. From Bacillus subtilis (strain 168).
  18418..18612   -  CDS            satA (fragment): STA_BACSU - Also known as yyaR. Experimental evidence at protein level: Swiss-Prot protein existence level 1. Involved in resistance to streptothricin, a broad-spectrum antibiotic produced by streptomycetes. Detoxifies streptothricin via acetylation of the beta amino group of the first beta-lysyl moiety of streptothricin. From Bacillus subtilis (strain 168).
  18615..18890   -  CDS            klaC (fragment): KLAC_ECOLX - Also known as telB. Protein predicted: Swiss-Prot protein existence level 4. Belongs to the kla operon, which is associated with cryptic tellurite resistance, and IncW plasmid fertility inhibition. From Escherichia coli.
  18954..8       -  rep_origin     oriV (across the origin): incP origin of replication
>Addgene plasmid #202190 | pUBQ10:WNFLS2-2 | addgene full sequence | sequence record 399704 | Addgene NGS Result
TGAGCGTCGGAAAGGCGCTCGGTCTTGCCTTGCTCGTCGGTGATGTACTTCACCAGCTCCGCGAAGTCGC
TCTTCTTGATGGAGCGCATGGGGACGTGCTTGGCAATCACGCGCACCCCCCGGCCGTTTTAGCGGCTAAA
AAAGTCATGGCTCTGCCCTCGGGCGGACCACGCCCATCATGACCTTGCCAAGCTCGTCCTGCTTCTCTTC
GATCTTCGCCAGCAGGGCGAGGATCGTGGCATCACCGAACCGCGCCGTGCGCGGGTCGTCGGTGAGCCAG
AGTTTCAGCAGGCCGCCCAGGCGGCCCAGGTCGCCATTGATGCGGGCCAGCTCGCGGACGTGCTCATAGT
CCACGACGCCCGTGATTTTGTAGCCCTGGCCGACGGCCAGCAGGTAGGCCGACAGGCTCATGCCGGCCGC
CGCCGCCTTTTCCTCAATCGCTCTTCGTTCGTCTGGAAGGCAGTACACCTTGATAGGTGGGCTGCCCTTC
CTGGTTGGCTTGGTTTCATCAGCCATCCGCTTGCCCTCATCTGTTACGCCGGCGGTAGCCGGCCAGCCTC
GCAGAGCAGGATTCCCGTTGAGCACCGCCAGGTGCGAATAAGGGACAGTGAAGAAGGAACACCCGCTCGC
GGGTGGGCCTACTTCACCTATCCTGCCCGGCTGACGCCGTTGGATACACCAAGGAAAGTCTACACGAACC
CTTTGGCAAAATCCTGTATATCGTGCGAAAAAGGATGGATATACCGAAAAAATCGCTATAATGACCCCGA
AGCAGGGTTATGCAGCGGAAAAGCGCCACGCTTCCCGAAGGGAGAAAGGCGGACAGGTATCCGGTAAGCG
GCAGGGTCGGAACAGGAGAGCGCACGAGGGAGCTTCCAGGGGGAAACGCCTGGTATCTTTATAGTCCTGT
CGGGTTTCGCCACCTCTGACTTGAGCGTCGATTTTTGTGATGCTCGTCAGGGGGGCGGAGCCTATGGAAA
AACGCCAGCAACGCGGCCTTTTTACGGTTCCTGGCCTTTTGCTGGCCTTTTGCTCACATGTTCTTTCCTG
CGTTATCCCCTGATTCTGTGGATAACCGTATTACCGCCTTTGAGTGAGCTGATACCGCTCGCCGCAGCCG
AACGACCGAGCGCAGCGAGTCAGTGAGCGAGGAAGCGGAAGAGCGCCAGAAGGCCGCCAGAGAGGCCGAG
CGCGGCCGTGAGGCTTGGACGCTAGGGCAGGGCATGAAAAAGCCCGTAGCGGGCTGCTACGGGCGTCTGA
CGCGGTGGAAAGGGGGAGGGGATGTTGTCTACATGGCTCTGCTGTAGTGAGTGGGTTGCGCTCCGGCAGC
GGTCCTGATCAATCGTCACCCTTTCTCGGTCCTTCAACGTTCCTGACAACGAGCCTCCTTTTCGCCAATC
CATCGACAATCACCGCGAGTCCCTGCTCGAACGCTGCGTCCGGACCGGCTTCGTCGAAGGCGTCTATCGC
GGCCCGCAACAGCGGCGAGAGCGGAGCCTGTTCAACGGTGCCGCCGCGCTCGCCGGCATCGCTGTCGCCG
GCCTGCTCCTCAAGCACGGCCCCAACAGTGAAGTAGCTGATTGTCATCAGCGCATTGACGGCGTCCCCGG
CCGAAAAACCCGCCTCGCAGAGGAAGCGAAGCTGCGCGTCGGCCGTTTCCATCTGCGGTGCGCCCGGTCG
CGTGCCGGCATGGATGCGCGCGCCATCGCGGTAGGCGAGCAGCGCCTGCCTGAAGCTGCGGGCATTCCCG
ATCAGAAATGAGCGCCAGTCGTCGTCGGCTCTCGGCACCGAATGCGTATGATTCTCCGCCAGCATGGCTT
CGGCCAGTGCGTCGAGCAGCGCCCGCTTGTTCCTGAAGTGCCAGTAAAGCGCCGGCTGCTGAACCCCCAA
CCGTTCCGCCAGTTTGCGTGTCGTCAGACCGTCTACGCCGACCTCGTTCAACAGGTCCAGGGCGGCACGG
ATCACTGTATTCGGCTGCAACTTTGTCATGCTTGACACTTTATCACTGATAAACATAATATGTCCACCAA
CTTATCAGTGATAAAGAATCCGCGCGTTCAATCGGACCAGCGGAGGCTGGTCCGGAGGCCAGACGTGAAA
CCCAACATACCCCTGATCGTAATTCTGAGCACTGTCGCGCTCGACGCTGTCGGCATCGGCCTGATTATGC
CGGTGCTGCCGGGCCTCCTGCGCGATCTGGTTCACTCGAACGACGTCACCGCCCACTATGGCATTCTGCT
GGCGCTGTATGCGTTGGTGCAATTTGCCTGCGCACCTGTGCTGGGCGCGCTGTCGGATCGTTTCGGGCGG
CGGCCAATCTTGCTCGTCTCGCTGGCCGGCGCCAGATCTGGGGAACCCTGTGGTTGGCATGCACATACAA
ATGGACGAACGGATAAACCTTTTCACGCCCTTTTAAATATCCGATTATTCTAATAAACGCTCTTTTCTCT
TAGGTTTACCCGCCAATATATCCTGTCAAACACTGATAGTTTAAACTGAAGGCGGGAAACGACAATCTGA
TCATGAGCGGAGAATTAAGGGAGTCACGTTATGACCCCCGCCGATGACGCGGGACAAGCCGTTTTACGTT
TGGAACTGACAGAACCGCAACGTTGAAGGAGCCACTCAGCCGCGGGTTTCTGGAGTTTAATGAGCTAAGC
ACATACGTCAGAAACCATTATTGCGCGTTCAAAAGTCGCCTAAGGTCACTATCAGCTAGCAAATATTTCT
TGTCAAAAATGCTCCACTGACGTTCCATAAATTCCCCTCGGTATCCAATTAGAGTCTCATATTCACTCTC
AATCCAAATAATCTGCACCGGATCTGGATCGTTTCGCATGATTGAACAAGATGGATTGCACGCAGGTTCT
CCGGCCGCTTGGGTGGAGAGGCTATTCGGCTATGACTGGGCACAACAGACAATCGGCTGCTCTGATGCCG
CCGTGTTCCGGCTGTCAGCGCAGGGGCGCCCGGTTCTTTTTGTCAAGACCGACCTGTCCGGTGCCCTGAA
TGAACTGCAGGACGAGGCAGCGCGGCTATCGTGGCTGGCCACGACGGGCGTTCCTTGCGCAGCTGTGCTC
GACGTTGTCACTGAAGCGGGAAGGGACTGGCTGCTATTGGGCGAAGTGCCGGGGCAGGATCTCCTGTCAT
CTCACCTTGCTCCTGCCGAGAAAGTATCCATCATGGCTGATGCAATGCGGCGGCTGCATACGCTTGATCC
GGCTACCTGCCCATTCGACCACCAAGCGAAACATCGCATCGAGCGAGCACGTACTCGGATGGAAGCCGGT
CTTGTCGATCAGGATGATCTGGACGAAGAGCATCAGGGGCTCGCGCCAGCCGAACTGTTCGCCAGGCTCA
AGGCGCGCATGCCCGACGGCGATGATCTCGTCGTGACCCATGGCGATGCCTGCTTGCCGAATATCATGGT
GGAAAATGGCCGCTTTTCTGGATTCATCGACTGTGGCCGGCTGGGTGTGGCGGACCGCTATCAGGACATA
GCGTTGGCTACCCGTGATATTGCTGAAGAGCTTGGCGGCGAATGGGCTGACCGCTTCCTCGTGCTTTACG
GTATCGCCGCTCCCGATTCGCAGCGCATCGCCTTCTATCGCCTTCTTGACGAGTTCTTCTGAGCGGGACT
CTGGGGTTCGAAATGACCGACCAAGCGACGCCCAACCTGCCATCACGAGATTTCGATTCCACCGCCGCCT
TCTATGAAAGGTTGGGCTTCGGAATCGTTTTCCGGGACGCCGGCTGGATGATCCTCCAGCGCGGGGATCT
CATGCTGGAGTTCTTCGCCCACGGGATCTCTGCGGAACAGGCGGTCGAAGGTGCCGATATCATTACGACA
GCAACGGCCGACAAGCACAACGCCACGATCCTGAGCGACAATATGATCGGGCCCGGCGTCCACATCAACG
GCGTCGGCGGCGACTGCCCAGGCAAGACCGAGATGCACCGCGATATCTTGCTGCGTTCGGATATTTTCGT
GGAGTTCCCGCCACAGACCCGGATGATCCCCGATCGTTCAAACATTTGGCAATAAAGTTTCTTAAGATTG
AATCCTGTTGCCGGTCTTGCGATGATTATCATATAATTTCTGTTGAATTACGTTAAGCATGTAATAATTA
ACATGTAATGCATGACGTTATTTATGAGATGGGTTTTTATGATTAGAGTCCCGCAATTATACATTTAATA
CGCGATAGAAAACAAAATATAGCGCGCAAACTAGGATAAATTATCGCGCGCGGTGTCATCTATGTTACTA
GATCGGGCCTCCTGTC
[82 nt withheld, positions 4287-4368]
GCTCTGAGGGA
[161 nt withheld, positions 4380-4540]
T
[41 nt withheld, positions 4542-4582]
T
[62 nt withheld, positions 4584-4645]
A
[35 nt withheld, positions 4647-4681]
CCTCCCTCAATCGGTTGAATGTCGCCCTTTTGTCTTTGGCCCAATACGCAAACCGCCTCTCCCCGCGCGT
TGGCCGATTCATTAATGCAGCTGGCACGACAGGTTTCCCGACTGGAAAGCGGGCAGTGAGCGCAACGCAA
TTAATGTGAGTTAGCTCACTCATTAGGCACCCCAGGCTTTACACTTTATGCTTCCGGCTCGTATGTTGTG
TGGAATTGTGAGCGGATAACAATTTCACACAGGAAACAGCTATGACCATGATTACGCCAAGCTTGATCAG
GATATTCTTGTTTAAGATGTTGAACTCTATGGAGGTTTGTATGAACTGATGATCTAGGACCGGATAAGTT
CCCTTCTTCATAGCGAACTTATTCAAAGAATGTTTTGTGTATCATTCTTGTTACATTGTTATTAATGAAA
AAATATTATTGGTCATTGGACTGAACACGAGTGTTAAATATGGACCAGGCCCCAAATAAGATCCATTGAT
ATATGAATTAAATAACAAGAATAAATCGAGTCACCAAACCACTTGCCTTTTTTAACGAGACTTGTTCACC
AACTTGATACAAAAGTCATTATCCTATGCAAATCAATAATCATACAAAAATATCCAATAACACTAAAAAA
TTAAAAGAAATGGATAATTTCACAATATGTTATACGATAAAGAAGTTACTTTTCCAAGAAATTCACTGAT
TTTATAAGCCCACTTGCATTAGATAAATGGCAAAAAAAAACAAAAAGGAAAAGAAATAAAGCACGAAGAA
TTCTAGAAAATACGAAATACGCTTCAATGCAGTGGGACCCACGGTTCAATTATTGCCAATTTTCAGCTCC
ACCGTATATTTAAAAAATAAAACGATAATGCTAAAAAAATATAAATCGTAACGATCGTTAAATCTCAACG
GCTGGATCTTATGACGACCGTTAGAAATTGTGGTTGTCGACGAGTCAGTAATAAACGGCGTCAAAGTGGT
TGCAGCCGGCACACACGAGTCGTGTTTATCAACTCAAAGCACAAATACTTTTCCTCAACCTAAAAATAAG
GCAATTAGCCAAAAACAACTTTGCGTGTAAACAACGCTCAATACACGTGTCATTTTATTATTAGCTATTG
CTTCACCGCCTTAGCTTTCTCGTGACCTAGTCGTCCTCGTCTTTTCTTCTTCTTCTTCTATAAAACAATA
CCCAAAGAGCTCTTCTTCTTCACAATTCAGATTTCAATTTCTCAAAATCTTAAAAACTTTCTCTCAATTC
TCTCTACCGTGATCAAGGCTAGAGTTATCAACAAGTTTGTACAAAAAAGCAGGCTCCGCGGCCGCCCCCT
TCACCATGGAGTCTCAAACAGTCAGCTTAAGCTTAATCGTAGTCATATTTTTTTCTCTCTTTTCCACTGT
TGCATTATCACCTGCAGAACGAAGCTTAGAAGAAGTAGAAACTGAAGCCTTGAAGGCCTTTAAGAATGGC
ATCACCAGCGACCCTTTAGGAGCACTTGCTGATTGGAATGCCACAAATCAAATTCATCACTGCAACTGGT
CTGGAATCACCTGTGACCATTCGTCAAACCATGTCATTGCCATTAAACTCGTCGACAAGCAGCTCCAAGG
CCAGATATCTCCATTCCTTGGCAACCTTTCAGCCCTCCAGGTTCTCGATTTATCTTTGAATTCATTCTCT
GGGAGTATTCCGGCTCAGCTGGGGCAATGCTCCCAGCTTGCTGAACTAACTCTATACTATAATTCTCTTT
CGGGTTCCATTCCACCAGAAATAGGATCCCTTCAGAATCTGCAAGCAATGGACTTAGGAAAGAACTTCTT
GAAGGGAAGCATACCCGAAAGCATTTGCAACTGTACTTCCTTGTTAGCGCTTGGTCTCATTTTCAACAAT
CTTACTGGTACAATCCCAAAAGACATCGGAAATTTGATAAGCCTTCAAATGTTTGTAGCATACCACAACA
GGCTTGTAGGTTCAATTCCAGTTTCCATGGGTAGATTAGAAGCCTTGCAAGCTTTAGATGTGAGTCAGAA
CATGTTGTCGGGAACAATACCTCTAGAAATAGGAAACCTGTCAAACTTAGAATATCTTCAGTTATTTGAA
AATTCTATTGGAGGAAGAATCCCGTCCCAATTAGGCAATTTTAGAAAGCTTCTCGCGCTTGAACTGTACA
CCAATCAGCTCACGGGAAGCATTCCCTCTGAGCTTGGAAATTTGGCTAGCTTACAATCAATGCATCTACA
CGAAAATAGATTGAATTCCACAATCCCAATTTCTTTGTTCCAGCTGAAATCTTTAACTCGTTTAGGACTC
TCCCAGAATGAGTTGACCGGAACATTACCCCTTGAGCTAGGATATTTAAGGTCATTACGAGTATTGACCC
TACATTCCAATAAGTTCACCGGGGAGATCCCTTCTTCACTGACAAACCTGACAAATTTAACATATTTGTC
AATGAGCTTCAATTCCTTAACAGGGAAGCTTCCATCAAACATCGGGTTGCTTCATAACCTCGAAAATCTG
ACCATGAATAACAATCTTCTTAAGGGAACCATTCCATCTAGTATCACCAACTGTACCCATCTCGCATCCA
TAGGTTTGGCATTCAATAGGATTACTGGGAGAATTCCCACTGGTTTAGGAAAGATGCAAAACCTTACATT
CCTATCTTTGTCATCAAATGGTATGTCCGGAGAAATCCCCGATGATCTTTTCAATTGCTCAAATCTTGAA
ATTCTCGATCTGAGTGAAAACAATTTCAGTGGACTGCTGAAACCAGGAATCGGAAAGCTTAATAATCTCA
AGATTATGAAAATCCGAACAAATTCCTTTATTGGGCCAATACCACCAGAGATCGGCAATCTGAGCCAACT
CATGACCTTGTCTCTTGCTGAAAATAGTTTCACAGGTCCTATTACATCAGAGTTATCCAAGCTTTCTCAC
CTTCAAGGACTCTCTTTGCATCACAACCGTCTAGAAGGTGCAATGCCTGACAGACTATTTGAACTGAAGC
AGCTAACCTATCTTGATTTGCAGCAAAACAAGTTGACAGGTCCAATTCCAAATGTTGTCTCAAATCTTGG
GTTTCTTTCATACTTGAACCTCCAAGGCAACAATCTTAACGGGTCAATACCAATAAGCATGGAGCGTCTT
CATCGACTTTTGACCCTGGATCTCTCTCATAACCATTTAACAGGATCCGCTCCAGGATCTATGATTGCAG
GTATGGGAAGTATACAAATATATTTGAACTTCTCATACAATTTATTGGAGGGAAGTATTCCAGATGAGAT
TGGTAAGCTGGAAATGGCACAAGCCATTGACATTTCAAACAATAACCTCTCAGGGAAAATTCCTAAAATG
CTTCAAGGCTGCAGAAATCTGTTCTCTCTTGATCTGTCAGGAAATAAACTTTCTGGTGCAATCCCTCCTG
AAGTTTTTGGTCGAATGGATATGCTTATGAGCTTGAACCTTTCAAAAAATGGTTTAGACGGTGAAATTCC
TGAAGAGTTGGTAAATTTGAAGCATCTTAGCTCGTTGGACCTTTCTCACAACAAGTTGACAGGCATCATC
CCTGAAAGCCTGGCCAATCTTTCCTCCTTGAAACAACTGAACCTTTCTTTCAATCAACTTGAAGGCCGTA
TTCCTGAATCCGGCATATTCAGAAGCATTAACATGTCTAATTTGGATGGAAACCCAGCTCTGTGCGGAAC
AAAAACTCTCAGAGCATGCAGCTCAACGAGGAAAAACTCCCATCATTTGTCCAAGAGGACAAAGTTGGTA
CTTGGCTGCTCAGTTGCTGTTGTTCTGATTCTAGTTCTCGTGCTACTGACGTTAGCACTCAGTCGATATC
GATATGGCAAAAGGAGGAAGTCAGAAAGGGTTGAGGCCCAAGAACCAGAGTTCATTTCCGCAACGACACT
TAGAAGGTTTGATCGAACAGAATTAGAAAATGCTACCGGCTTCTTCAGTGAAAACAACATTATTGGTAAC
AGCAGTTTGAGTACTGTTTACAGAGGTCGACTGGAAGATGGGCAGATTGTAGCAGTGAAAAAACTGAATT
TCCATCAATTCTCTGCAGAGTCTGACAAGAACTTCTACCGCGAGGCCAAAACTTTATCGAAGCTGAAGCA
CAGGAATCTGGTTAAGGTGCTGGGGTATGCTTGGGAAAGTGGGAAACTCAAGGCATTGGTTCTTGAATAC
ATGGAAAATGGAAGCTTGGAAAGCGTTATACATGGACCTGGGGTGGATCACTCAAGGTGGACGCTGCCCA
AAAGAATAGATGTTCTTATTTCCGTTGCCAGTGGGTTGGATTATTTGCATTCTGGTTATGACTTCCCCAT
TGTTCACTGTGACTTGAAGCCTTCCAATATTCTCTTAGACAGAGACTTTGAGGCTCATGTGAGCGATTTT
GGTACGTCTCGAATGTTGGATGTTCATCTACAAGATGTCTCCTCATTATCATCAGCTTTTCAAGGCACTA
TTGGCTACTTGGCACCAGGTAAATCTTTCAAGCTCATCAGTGTTTCCTTATTACAGGTCATGATTTCTAT
AGAAGTCTTGTACTAAATCATATATGTGTTCTTTCTCATCAGAGTTTGCGTACATGAGGACAGTCGCGAC
TAAAGTAGATGTGTTTAGCTTTGGTATAGTGGTCATGGAGTTCTTGACAAAACGGAGGCCAACAGGACTG
GATGAAGAGAATGGGTTGTCGCCTATCAGCTTGCGTCAACTTGTGGAGAAAGCTGTGGCAAATGGAATCA
ACGGGATTCGTCAAATCACAGACCCTAGGCTGGTTTTGAGTATTTATGAAGAGCAGGAGCAGTACCAAGT
ATTGGAAGAGCTCTTTAAACTGGCCTTGGCTTGTACTTCCTCAAATCCTGAGGATCGTCCCAATATGAAT
GAGGTGCTGTCTACGCTTCCGAAGCTACGAGAAACAAGATTTGGAAATCGTCATGAACACTTTCCTTTCG
GTGGAGAATCAAACACTACAGCGCCTTTAAAAGGACAGTTCAAGGGTGGGCGCGCCGACCCAGCTTTCTT
GTACAAAGTGGTTGATAACAGCGGGTTAATTAACATCTTTTACCCATACGATGTTCCTGACTATGCGGGC
TATCCCTATGACGTCCCGGACTATGCAGGATCCTATCCATATGACGTTCCAGATTACGCTGCTCAGTGCA
GCGCTTAGAGCTCGAATTTCCCCGATCGTTCAAACATTTGGCAATAAAGTTTCTTAAGATTGAATCCTGT
TGCCGGTCTTGCGATGATTATCATATAATTTCTGTTGAATTACGTTAAGCATGTAATAATTAACATGTAA
TGCATGACGTTATTTATGAGATGGGTTTTTATGATTAGAGTCCCGCAATTATACATTTAATACGCGATAG
AAAACAAAATATAGCGCGCAAACTAGGATAAATTATCGCGCGCGGTGTCATCTATGTTACTAGATCGGGA
ATTAGCTTCATCAACGCAAGACATGCGCACGACCGTCTGACAGGAGAGGAATTTCCGACGAGCACAGAAA
GGACTTGCTCTTGGACGTAGGCCTATTTCTCAGGCACATGTATCAAGTGTTCGGACGTGGGTTTTCGATG
GTGTATCAGCCGCCGCCAACTGGGAGATGAGGAGGCTTTCTTGGGGGGCAGTCAGCAGTTCATTTCACAA
GACAGAGGAACTTGTAAGGAGATGCACTGATTTATCTTGGCGCAAACCAGCAGGACGAATTAGTGGGAAT
AGCCCGCGAATATCTAAGTTATGCCTGTCGGCATGAGCAGAAACTTCCAATTCGAAACAGTTTGGAGAGG
TTGTTTTTGGGCATACCTTTTGTTAGTCAGCCTCTCGATTGCTCATCGTCATTACACAGTACCGAAGTTT
GATCGATCTAGTAACATAGATGACACCGCGCGCGATAATTTATCCTAGTTTGCGCGCTATATTTTGTTTT
CTATCGCGTATTAAATGTATAATTGCGGGACTCTAATCATAAAAACCCATCTCATAAATAACGTCATGCA
TTACATGTTAATTATTACATGCTTAACGTAATTCAACAGAAATTATATGATAATCATCGCAAGACCGGCA
ACAGGATTCAATCTTAAGAAACTTTATTGCCAAATGTTTGAACGATCTGCTTCGACGCACTCCTTCTTTA
CTCCACCATCTCGTCCTTATTGAAAACGTGGGTAGCACCAAAACGAATCAAGTCGCTGGAACTGAAGTTA
CCAATCACGCTGGATGATTTGCCAGTTGGATTAATCTTGCCTTTCCCCGCATGAATAATATTGATGAATG
CATGCGTGAGGGGTATTTCGATTTTGGCAATAGCTGCAATTGCCGCGACATCCTCCAACGAGCATAATTC
TTCAGAAAAATAGCGATGTTCCATGTTGTCAGGGCATGCATGATGCACGTTATGAGGTGACGGTGCTAGG
CAGTATTCCCTCAAAGTTTCATAGTCAGTATCATATTCATCATTGCATTCCTGCAAGAGAGAATTGAGAC
GCAATCCACACGCTGCGGCAACCTTCCGGCGTTCGTGGTCTATTTGCTCTTGGACGTTGCAAACGTAAGT
GTTGGATCCCGGTCGGCATCTACTCTATTCCTTTGCCCTCGGACGAGTGCTGGGGCGTCGGTTTCCACTA
TCGGCGAGTACTTCTACACAGCCATCGGTCCAGACGGCCGCGCTTCTGCGGGCGATTTGTGTACGCCCGA
CAGTCCCGGCTCCGGATCGGACGATTGCGTCGCATCGACCCTGCGCCCAAGCTGCATCATCGAAATTGCC
GTCAACCAAGCTCTGATAGAGTTGGTCAAGACCAATGCGGAGCATATACGCCCGGAGCCGCGGCGATCCT
GCAAGCTCCGGATGCCTCCGCTCGAAGTAGCGCGTCTGCTGCTCCATACAAGCCAACCACGGCCTCCAGA
AGAAGATGTTGGCGACCTCGTATTGGGAATCCCCGAACATCGCCTCGCTCCAGTCAATGACCGCTGTTAT
GCGGCCATTGTCCGTCAGGACATTGTTGGAGCCGAAATCCGCGTGCACGAGGTGCCGGACTTCGGGGCAG
TCCTCGGCCCAAAGCATCAGCTCATCGAGAGCCTGCGCGACGGACGCACTGACGGTGTCGTCCATCACAG
TTTGCCAGTGATACACATGGGGATCAGCAATCGCGCATATGAAATCACGCCATGTAGTGTATTGACCGAT
TCCTTGCGGTCCGAATGGGCCGAACCCGCTCGTCTGGCTAAGATCGGCCGCAGCGATCGCATCCATGGCC
TCCGCGACCGGCTGCAGAACAGCGGGCAGTTCGGTTTCAGGCAGGTCTTGCAACGTGACACCCTGTGCAC
GGCGGGAGATGCAATAGGTCAGGCTCTCGCTGAATTCCCCAATGTCAAGCACTTCCGGAATCGGGAGCGC
GGCCGATGCAAAGTGCCGATAAACATAACGATCTTTGTAGAAACCATCGGCGCAGCTATTTACCCGCAGG
ACATATCCACGCCCTCCTACATCGAAGCTGAAAGCACGAGATTCTTCGCCCTCCGAGAGCTGCATCAGGT
CGGAGACGCTGTCGAACTTTTCGATCAGAAACTTCTCGACAGACGTCGCGGTGAGTTCAGGCTTTTTCAT
ATCGGGGTCGTCCTCTCCAAATGAAATGAACTTCCTTATATAGAGGAAGGGTCTTGCGAAGGATAGTGGG
ATTGTGCGTCATCCCTTACGTCAGTGGAGATATCACATCAATCCACTTGCTTTGAAGACGTGGTTGGAAC
GTCTTCTTTTTCCACGATGCTCCTCGTGGGTGGGGGTCCATCTTTGGGACCACTGTCGGCAGAGGCATCT
TGAACGATAGCCTTTCCTTTATCGCAATGATGGCATTTGTAGGTGCCACCTTCCTTTTCTACTGTCCTTT
TGATGAAGTGACAGATAGCTGGGCAATGGAATCCGAGGAGGTTTCCCGATATTACCCTTTGTTGAAAAGT
CTCAATAGCCCTTTGGTCTTCTGAGACTGTATCTTTGATATTCTTGGAGTAGACGAGAGTGTCGTGCTCC
ACCATGTTGACGGATCTCTAGGACGCGTCGACGCGTCGACGCGTCGACGCGTCGACGCGTCCTAGAAGCT
AATTCACTGGCCGTCGTTTTACAACGTCGTGACTGGGAAAACCCTGGCGTTACCCAACTTAATCGCCTTG
CAGCACATCCCCCTTTCGCCAGCTGGCGTAATAGCGAAGAGGCCCGCACCGATCGCCCTTCCCAACAGTT
GCGCAGCCTGAATG
[44 nt withheld, positions 12956-12999]
C
[141 nt withheld, positions 13001-13141]
CCTTTGACGTTGGAGTCCACGTTCTTT
[37 nt withheld, positions 13169-13205]
ACCCTATCTCGGGCTATTCTTTTGATTTATAAGGGATTTTGCCGATTTCGGAACCACCATCAAACAGGAT
TTTCGCCTGCTGGGGCAAACCAGCGTGGACCGCTTGCTGCAACTCTCTCAGGGCCAGGCGGTGAAGGGCA
ATCAGCTGTTGCCCGTCTCACTGGTGAAAAGAAAAACCACCCCAGTACATTAAAAACGTCCGCAATGTGT
TATTAAGTTGTCTAAGCGTCAATTTGTTTACACCACAATATATCCTGCCACCAGCCAGCCAACAGCTCCC
CGACCGGCAGCTCGGCACAAAATCACCACTCGATACAGGCAGCCCATCAGTCCGGGACGGCGTCAGCGGG
AGAGCCGTTGTAAGGCGGCAGACTTTGCTCATGTTACCGATGCTATTCGGAAGAACGGCAACTAAGCTGC
CGGGTTTGAAACACGGATGATCTCGCGGAGGGTAGCATGTTGATTGTAACGATGACAGAGCGTTGCTGCC
TGTGATCAAATATCATCTCCCTCGCAGAGATCCGAATTATCAGCCTTCTTATTCATTTCTCGCTTAACCG
TGACAGGCTGTCGATCTTGAGAACTATGCCGACATAATAGGAAATCGCTGGATAAAGCCGCTGAGGAAGC
TGAGTGGCGCTATTTCTTTAGAAGTGAACGTTGACGATATCAACTCCCCTATCCATTGCTCACCGAATGG
TACAGGTCGGGGACCCGAAGTTCCGACTGTCGGCCTGATGCATCCCCGGCTGATCGACCCCAGATCTGGG
GCTGAGAAAGCCCAGTAAGGAAACAACTGTAGGTTCGAGTCGCGAGATCCCCCGGAACCAAAGGAAGTAG
GTTAAACCCGCTCCGATCAGGCCGAGCCACGCCAGGCCGAGAACATTGGTTCCTGTAGGCATCGGGATTG
GCGGATCAAACACTAAAGCTACTGGAACGAGCAGAAGTCCTCCGGCCGCCAGTTGCCAGGCGGTAAAGGT
GAGCAGAGGCACGGGAGGTTGCCACTTGCGGGTCAGCACGGTTCCGAACGCCATGGAAACCGCCCCCGCC
AGGCCCGCTGCGACGCCGACAGGATCTAGCGCTGCGTTTGGTGTCAACACCAACAGCGCCACGCCCGCAG
TTCCGCAAATAGCCCCCAGGACCGCCATCAATCGTATCGGGCTACCTAGCAGAGCGGCAGAGATGAACAC
GACCATCAGCGGCTGCACAGCGCCTACCGTCGCCGCGACCCCGCCCGGCAGGCGGTAGACCGAAATAAAC
AACAAGCTCCAGAATAGCGAAATATTAAGTGCGCCGAGGATGAAGATGCGCATCCACCAGATTCCCGTTG
GAATCTGTCGGACGATCATCACGAGCAATAAACCCGCCGGCAACGCCCGCAGCAGCATACCGGCGACCCC
TCGGCCTCGCTGTTCGGGCTCCACGAAAACGCCGGACAGATGCGCCTTGTGAGCGTCCTTGGGGCCGTCC
TCCTGTTTGAAGACCGACAGCCCAATGATCTCGCCGTCGATGTAGGCGCCGAATGCCACGGCATCTCGCA
ACCGTTCAGCGAACGCCTCCATGGGCTTTTTCTCCTCGTGCTCGTAAACGGACCCGAACATCTCTGGAGC
TTTCTTCAGGGCCGACAATCGGATCTCGCGGAAATCCTGCACGTCGGCCGCTCCAAGCCGTCGAATCTGA
GCCTTAATCACAATTGTCAATTTTAATCCTCTGTTTATCGGCAGTTCGTAGAGCGCGCCGTGCGTCCCGA
GCGATACTGAGCGAAGCAAGTGCGTCGAGCAGTGCCCGCTTGTTCCTGAAATGCCAGTAAAGCGCTGGCT
GCTGAACCCCCAGCCGGAACTGACCCCACAAGGCCCTAGCGTTTGCAATGCACCAGGTCATCATTGACCC
AGGCGTGTTCCACCAGGCCGCTGCCTCGCAACTCTTCGCAGGCTTCGCCGACCTGCTCGCGCCACTTCTT
CACGCGGGTGGAATCCGATCCGCACATGAGGCGGAAGGTTTCCAGCTTGAGCGGGTACGGCTCCCGGTGC
GAGCTGAAATAGTCGAACATCCGTCGGGCCGTCGGCGACAGCTTGCGGTACTTCTCCCATATGAATTTCG
TGTAGTGGTCGCCAGCAAACAGCACGACGATTTCCTCGTCGATCAGGACCTGGCAACGGGACGTTTTCTT
GCCACGGTCCAGGACGCGGAAGCGGTGCAGCAGCGACACCGATTCCAGGTGCCCAACGCGGTCGGACGTG
AAGCCCATCGCCGTCGCCTGTAGGCGCGACAGGCATTCCTCGGCCTTCGTGTAATACCGGCCATTGATCG
ACCAGCCCAGGTCCTGGCAAAGCTCGTAGAACGTGAAGGTGATCGGCTCGCCGATAGGGGTGCGCTTCGC
GTACTCCAACACCTGCTGCCACACCAGTTCGTCATCGTCGGCCCGCAGCTCGACGCCGGTGTAGGTGATC
TTCACGTCCTTGTTGACGTGGAAAATGACCTTGTTTTGCAGCGCCTCGCGCGGGATTTTCTTGTTGCGCG
TGGTGAACAGGGCAGAGCGGGCCGTGTCGTTTGGCATCGCTCGCATCGTGTCCGGCCACGGCGCAATATC
GAACAAGGAAAGCTGCATTTCCTTGATCTGCTGCTTCGTGTGTTTCAGCAACGCGGCCTGCTTGGCCTCG
CTGACCTGTTTTGCCAGGTCCTCGCCGGCGGTTTTTCGCTTCTTGGTCGTCATAGTTCCTCGCGTGTCGA
TGGTCATCGACTTCGCCAAACCTGCCGCCTCCTGTTCGAGACGACGCGAACGCTCCACGGCGGCCGATGG
CGCGGGCAGGGCAGGGGGAGCCAGTTGCACGCTGTCGCGCTCGATCTTGGCCGTAGCTTGCTGGACCATC
GAGCCGACGGACTGGAAGGTTTCGCGGGGCGCACGCATGACGGTGCGGCTTGCGATGGTTTCGGCATCCT
CGGCGGAAAACCCCGCGTCGATCAGTTCTTGCCTGTATGCCTTCCGGTCAAACGTCCGATTCATTCACCC
TCCTTGCGGGATTGCCCCGACTCACGCCGGGGCAATGTGCCCTTATTCCTGATTTGACCCGCCTGGTGCC
TTGGTGTCCAGATAATCCACCTTATCGGCAATGAAGTCGGTCCCGTAGACCGTCTGGCCGTCCTTCTCGT
ACTTGGTATTCCGAATCTTGCCCTGCACGAATACCAGCGACCCCTTGCCCAAATACTTGCCGTGGGCCTC
GGCCTGAGAGCCAAAACACTTGATGCGGAAGAAGTCGGTGCGCTCCTGCTTGTCGCCGGCATCGTTGCGC
CACATCTAGGTACTAAAACAATTCATCCAGTAAAATATAATATTTTATTTTCTCCCAATCAGGCTTGATC
CCCAGTAAGTCAAAAAATAGCTCGACATACTGTTCTTCCCCGATATCCTCCCTGATCGACCGGACGCAGA
AGGCAATGTCATACCACTTGTCCGCCCTGCCGCTTCTCCCAAGATCAATAAAGCCACTTACTTTGCCATC
TTTCACAAAGATGTTGCTGTCTCCCAGGTCGCCGTGGGAAAAGACAAGTTCCTCTTCGGGCTTTTCCGTC
TTTAAAAAATCATACAGCTCGCGCGGATCTTTAAATGGAGTGTCTTCTTCCCAGTTTTCGCAATCCACAT
CGGCCAGATCGTTATTCAGTAAGTAATCCAATTCGGCTAAGCGGCTGTCTAAGCTATTCGTATAGGGACA
ATCCGATATGTCGATGGAGTGAAAGAGCCTGATGCACTCCGCATACAGCTCGATAATCTTTTCAGGGCTT
TGTTCATCTTCATACTCTTCCGAGCAAAGGACGCCATCGGCCTCACTCATGAGCAGATTGCTCCAGCCAT
CATGCCGTTCAAAGTGCAGGACCTTTGGAACAGGCAGCTTTCCTTCCAGCCATAGCATCATGTCCTTTTC
CCGTTCCACATCATAGGTGGTCCCTTTATACCGGCTGTCCGTCATTTTTAAATATAGGTTTTCATTTTCT
CCCACCAGCTTATATACCTTAGCAGGAGACATTCCTTCCGTATCTTTTACGCAGCGGTATTTTTCGATCA
GTTTTTTCAATTCCGGTGATATTCTCATTTTAGCCATTTATTATTTCCTTCCTCTTTTCTACAGTATTTA
AAGATACCCCAAGAAGCTAATTATAACAAGACGAACTCCAATTCACTGTTCCTTGCATTCTAAAACCTTA
AATACCAGAAAACAGCTTTTTCAAAGTTGTTTTCAAAGTTGGCGTATAACATAGTATCGACGGAGCCGAT
TTTGAAACCACAATTATGGGTGATGCTGCCAACTTACTGATTTAGTGTATGATGGTGTTTTTGAGGTGCT
CCAGTGGCTTCTGTTTCTATCAGCTGTCCCTCCTGTTCAGCTACTGACGGGGTGGTGCGTAACGGCAAAA
GCACCGCCGGACATCAGCGCTATCTCTGCTCTCACTGCCGTAAAACATGGCAACTGCAGTTCACTTACAC
CGCTTCTCAACCCGGTACGCACCAGAAAATCATTGATATGGCCATGAATGGCGTTGGATGCCGGGCAACA
GCCCGCATTATGGGCGTTGGCCTCAACACGATTTTACGTCACTTAAAAAACTCAGGCCGCAGTCGGTAAC
CTCGCGCATACAGCCGGGCAGTGACGTCATCGTCTGCGCGGAAATGGACGAACAGTGGGGCTATGTCGGG
GCTAAATCGCGCCAGCGCTGGCTGTTTTACGCGTATGACAGTCTCCGGAAGACGGTTGTTGCGCACGTAT
TCGGTGAACGCACTATGGCGACGCTGGGGCGTCTTATGAGCCTGCTGTCACCCTTTGACGTGGTGATATG
GATGACGGATGGCTGGCCGCTGTATGAATCCCGCCTGAAGGGAAAGCTGCACGTAATCAGCAAGCGATAT
ACGCAGCGAATTGAGCGGCATAACCTGAATCTGAGGCAGCACCTGGCACGGCTGGGACGGAAGTCGCTGT
CGTTCTCAAAATCGGTGGAGCTGCATGACAAAGTCATCGGGCATTATCTGAACATAAAACACTATCAATA
AGTTGGAGTCATTACCCAATTATGATAGAATTTACAAGCTATAAGGTTATTGTCCTGGGTTTCAAGCATT
AGTCCATGCAAGTTTTTATGCTTTGCCCATTCTATAGATATATTGATAAGCGCGCTGCCTATGCCTTGCC
CCCTGAAATCCTTACATACGGCGATATCTTCTATATAAAAGATATATTATCTTATCAGTATTGTCAATAT
ATTCAAGGCAATCTGCCTCCTCATCCTCTTCATCCTCTTCGTCTTGGTAGCTTTTTAAATATGGCGCTTC
ATAGAGTAATTCTGTAAAGGTCCAATTCTCGTTTTCATACCTCGGTATAATCTTACCTATCACCTCAAAT
GGTTCGCTGGGTTTATCGCACCCCCGAACACGAGCACGGCACCCGCGACCACTATGCCAAGAATGCCCAA
GGTAAAAATTGCCGGCCCCGCCATGAAGTCCGTGAATGCCCCGACGGCCGAAGTGAAGGGCAGGCCGCCA
CCCAGGCCGCCGCCCTCACTGCCCGGCACCTGGTCGCTGAATGTCGATGCCAGCACCTGCGGCACGTCAA
TGCTTCCGGGCGTCGCGCTCGGGCTGATCGCCCATCCCGTTACTGCCCCGATCCCGGCAATGGCAAGGAC
TGCCAGCGCTGCCATTTTTGGGGTGAGGCCGTTCGCGGCCGAGGGGCGCAGCCCCTGGGGGGATGGGAGG
CCCGCGTTAGCGGGCCGGGAGGGTTCGAGAAGGGGGGGCACCCCCCTTCGGCGTGCGCGGTCACGCGCAC
AGGGCGCAGCCCTGGTTAAAAACAAGGTTTATAAATATTGGTTTAAAAGCAGGTTAAAAGACAGGTTAGC
GGTGGCCGAAAAACGGGCGGAAACCCTTGCAAATGCTGGATTTTCTGCCTGTGGACAGCCCCTCAAATGT
CAATAGGTGCGCCCCTCATCTGTCAGCACTCTGCCCCTCAAGTGTCAAGGATCGCGCCCCTCATCTGTCA
GTAGTCGCGCCCCTCAAGTGTCAATACCGCAGGGCACTTATCCCCAGGCTTGTCCACATCATCTGTGGGA
AACTCGCGTAAAATCAGGCGTTTTCGCCGATTTGCGAGGCTGGCCAGCTCCACGTCGCCGGCCGAAATCG
AGCCTGCCCCTCATCTGTCAACGCCGCGCCGGGTGAGTCGGCCCCTCAAGTGTCAACGTCCGCCCCTCAT
CTGTCAGTGAGGGCCAAGTTTTCCGCGAGGTATCCACAACGCCGGCGGCCGCGGTGTCTCGCACACGGCT
TCGACGGCGTTTCTGGCGCGTTTGCAGGGCCATAGACGGCCGCCAGCCCAGCGGCGAGGGCAACCAGCCC
GG
